>Addgene plasmid #178906 | psiCHECK2-mMOV10-3'UTR-MRE16-mut1 | addgene full sequence | sequence record 354341 | Addgene NGS Result
AGATCTGCGCAGCACCATGGCCTGAAATAACCTCTGAAAGAGGAACTTGGTTAGGTACCTTCTGAGGCGG
AAAGAACCAGCTGTGGAATGTGTGTCAGTTAGGGTGTGGAAAGTCCCCAGGCTCCCCAGCAGGCAGAAGT
ATGCAAAGCATGCATCTCAATTAGTCAGCAACCAGGTGTGGAAAGTCCCCAGGCTCCCCAGCAGGCAGAA
GTATGCAAAGCATGCATCTCAATTAGTCAGCAACCATAGTCCCGCCCCTAACTCCGCCCATCCCGCCCCT
AACTCCGCCCAGTTCCGCCCATTCTCCGCCCCATGGCTGACTAATTTTTTTTATTTATGCAGAGGCCGAG
GCCGCCTCGGCCTCTGAGCTATTCCAGAAGTAGTGAGGAGGCTTTTTTGGAGGCCTAGGCTTTTGCAAAA
AGCTTGATTCTTCTGACACAACAGTCTCGAACTTAAGCTGCAGAAGTTGGTCGTGAGGCACTGGGCAGGT
AAGTATCAAGGTTACAAGACAGGTTTAAGGAGACCAATAGAAACTGGGCTTGTCGAGACAGAGAAGACTC
TTGCGTTTCTGATAGGCACCTATTGGTCTTACTGACATCCACTTTGCCTTTCTCTCCACAGGTGTCCACT
CCCAGTTCAATTACAGCTCTTAAGGCTAGAGTACTTAATACGACTCACTATAGGCTAGCCACCATGGCTT
CCAAGGTGTACGACCCCGAGCAACGCAAACGCATGATCACTGGGCCTCAGTGGTGGGCTCGCTGCAAGCA
AATGAACGTGCTGGACTCCTTCATCAACTACTATGATTCCGAGAAGCACGCCGAGAACGCCGTGATTTTT
CTGCATGGTAACGCTGCCTCCAGCTACCTGTGGAGGCACGTCGTGCCTCACATCGAGCCCGTGGCTAGAT
GCATCATCCCTGATCTGATCGGAATGGGTAAGTCCGGCAAGAGCGGGAATGGCTCATATCGCCTCCTGGA
TCACTACAAGTACCTCACCGCTTGGTTCGAGCTGCTGAACCTTCCAAAGAAAATCATCTTTGTGGGCCAC
GACTGGGGGGCTTGTCTGGCCTTTCACTACTCCTACGAGCACCAAGACAAGATCAAGGCCATCGTCCATG
CTGAGAGTGTCGTGGACGTGATCGAGTCCTGGGACGAGTGGCCTGACATCGAGGAGGATATCGCCCTGAT
CAAGAGCGAAGAGGGCGAGAAAATGGTGCTTGAGAATAACTTCTTCGTCGAGACCATGCTCCCAAGCAAG
ATCATGCGGAAACTGGAGCCTGAGGAGTTCGCTGCCTACCTGGAGCCATTCAAGGAGAAGGGCGAGGTTA
GACGGCCTACCCTCTCCTGGCCTCGCGAGATCCCTCTCGTTAAGGGAGGCAAGCCCGACGTCGTCCAGAT
TGTCCGCAACTACAACGCCTACCTTCGGGCCAGCGACGATCTGCCTAAGATGTTCATCGAGTCCGACCCT
GGGTTCTTTTCCAACGCTATTGTCGAGGGAGCTAAGAAGTTCCCTAACACCGAGTTCGTGAAGGTGAAGG
GCCTCCACTTCAGCCAGGAGGACGCTCCAGATGAAATGGGTAAGTACATCAAGAGCTTCGTGGAGCGCGT
GCTGAAGAACGAGCAGTAATTCTAGGCGATCGCTCGAGCCCGGGAATTCGTTTAAACCTAGAGCGGCCGC
GGGAATTCGATTTAGGCGATCGCTCGAGGCCACAGCCGCCCGCCTTCTCACACCAGCCAAGCCTTATTGC
TGCCTATCCCTGACCCAGAACCCAGCTCTCCTGTCCCTGCAAGAGATGGGAAGGCCGGGAAGTTTACAGC
CCAGACCATTCCGCCCCTTCCTCTGCTAGGGAAGACAACCCAAGAGTCTAAAACTCGGAGGAAGGGGGAG
GAAGAAAGCTTTTTTTTTTTTTTTTAAACCCTCTCCTTTGCAGTGCTGGGGATCGAACCCAGAGCCTCAA
ATATGCTAGGCAAGCACTCTGCCCCTGAGCTGCTTTAAGAAAAACAAAATGCTGTTCTATGCAAAAGGCC
GCTGGCCGCAAAATCACTAGTGAATTCGCGGCCGCTGGCCGCAATAAAATATCTTTATTTTCATTACATC
TGTGTGTTGGTTTTTTGTGTGAGGATCTAAATGAGTCTTCGGACCTCGCGGGGGCCGCTTAAGCGGTGGT
TAGGGTTTGTCTGACGCGGGGGGAGGGGGAAGGAACGAAACACTCTCATTCGGAGGCGGCTCGGGGTTTG
GTCTTGGTGGCCACGGGCACGCAGAAGAGCGCCGCGATCCTCTTAAGCACCCCCCCGCCCTCCGTGGAGG
CGGGGGTTTGGTCGGCGGGTGGTAACTGGCGGGCCGCTGACTCGGGCGGGTCGCGCGCCCCAGAGTGTGA
CCTTTTCGGTCTGCTCGCAGACCCCCGGGCGGCGCCGCCGCGGCGGCGACGGGCTCGCTGGGTCCTAGGC
TCCATGGGGACCGTATACGTGGACAGGCTCTGGAGCATCCGCACGACTGCGGTGATATTACCGGAGACCT
TCTGCGGGACGAGCCGGGTCACGCGGCTGACGCGGAGCGTCCGTTGGGCGACAAACACCAGGACGGGGCA
CAGGTACACTATCTTGTCACCCGGAGGCGCGAGGGACTGCAGGAGCTTCAGGGAGTGGCGCAGCTGCTTC
ATCCCCGTGGCCCGTTGCTCGCGTTTGCTGGCGGTGTCCCCGGAAGAAATATATTTGCATGTCTTTAGTT
CTATGATGACACAAACCCCGCCCAGCGTCTTGTCATTGGCGAATTCGAACACGCAGATGCAGTCGGGGCG
GCGCGGTCCCAGGTCCACTTCGCATATTAAGGTGACGCGTGTGGCCTCGAACACCGAGCGACCCTGCAGC
GACCCGCTTAAAAGCTTGGCATTCCGGTACTGTTGGTAAAGCCACCATGGCCGATGCTAAGAACATTAAG
AAGGGCCCTGCTCCCTTCTACCCTCTGGAGGATGGCACCGCTGGCGAGCAGCTGCACAAGGCCATGAAGA
GGTATGCCCTGGTGCCTGGCACCATTGCCTTCACCGATGCCCACATTGAGGTGGACATCACCTATGCCGA
GTACTTCGAGATGTCTGTGCGCCTGGCCGAGGCCATGAAGAGGTACGGCCTGAACACCAACCACCGCATC
GTGGTGTGCTCTGAGAACTCTCTGCAGTTCTTCATGCCAGTGCTGGGCGCCCTGTTCATCGGAGTGGCCG
TGGCCCCTGCTAACGACATTTACAACGAGCGCGAGCTGCTGAACAGCATGGGCATTTCTCAGCCTACCGT
GGTGTTCGTGTCTAAGAAGGGCCTGCAGAAGATCCTGAACGTGCAGAAGAAGCTGCCTATCATCCAGAAG
ATCATCATCATGGACTCTAAGACCGACTACCAGGGCTTCCAGAGCATGTACACATTCGTGACATCTCATC
TGCCTCCTGGCTTCAACGAGTACGACTTCGTGCCAGAGTCTTTCGACAGGGACAAAACCATTGCCCTGAT
CATGAACAGCTCTGGGTCTACCGGCCTGCCTAAGGGCGTGGCCCTGCCTCATCGCACCGCCTGTGTGCGC
TTCTCTCACGCCCGCGACCCTATTTTCGGCAACCAGATCATCCCCGACACCGCTATTCTGAGCGTGGTGC
CATTCCACCACGGCTTCGGCATGTTCACCACCCTGGGCTACCTGATTTGCGGCTTTCGGGTGGTGCTGAT
GTACCGCTTCGAGGAGGAGCTGTTCCTGCGCAGCCTGCAAGACTACAAAATTCAGTCTGCCCTGCTGGTG
CCAACCCTGTTCAGCTTCTTCGCTAAGAGCACCCTGATCGACAAGTACGACCTGTCTAACCTGCACGAGA
TTGCCTCTGGCGGCGCCCCACTGTCTAAGGAGGTGGGCGAAGCCGTGGCCAAGCGCTTTCATCTGCCAGG
CATCCGCCAGGGCTACGGCCTGACCGAGACAACCAGCGCCATTCTGATTACCCCAGAGGGCGACGACAAG
CCTGGCGCCGTGGGCAAGGTGGTGCCATTCTTCGAGGCCAAGGTGGTGGACCTGGACACCGGCAAGACCC
TGGGAGTGAACCAGCGCGGCGAGCTGTGTGTGCGCGGCCCTATGATTATGTCCGGCTACGTGAATAACCC
TGAGGCCACAAACGCCCTGATCGACAAGGACGGCTGGCTGCACTCTGGCGACATTGCCTACTGGGACGAG
GACGAGCACTTCTTCATCGTGGACCGCCTGAAGTCTCTGATCAAGTACAAGGGCTACCAGGTGGCCCCAG
CCGAGCTGGAGTCTATCCTGCTGCAGCACCCTAACATTTTCGACGCCGGAGTGGCCGGCCTGCCCGACGA
CGATGCCGGCGAGCTGCCTGCCGCCGTCGTCGTGCTGGAACACGGCAAGACCATGACCGAGAAGGAGATC
GTGGACTATGTGGCCAGCCAGGTGACAACCGCCAAGAAGCTGCGCGGCGGAGTGGTGTTCGTGGACGAGG
TGCCCAAGGGCCTGACCGGCAAGCTGGACGCCCGCAAGATCCGCGAGATCCTGATCAAGGCTAAGAAAGG
CGGCAAGATCGCCGTGTAATAATTCTAGAGTCGGGGCGGCCGGCCGCTTCGAGCAGACATGATAAGATAC
ATTGATGAGTTTGGACAAACCACAACTAGAATGCAGTGAAAAAAATGCTTTATTTGTGAAATTTGTGATG
CTATTGCTTTATTTGTAACCATTATAAGCTGCAATAAACAAGTTAACAACAACAATTGCATTCATTTTAT
GTTTCAGGTTCAGGGGGAGGTGTGGGAGGTTTTTTAAAGCAAGTAAAACCTCTACAAATGTGGTAAAATC
GATAAGGATCCAGGTGGCACTTTTCGGGGAAATGTGCGCGGAACCCCTATTTGTTTATTTTTCTAAATAC
ATTCAAATATGTATCCGCTCATGAGACAATAACCCTGATAAATGCTTCAATAATATTGAAAAAGGAAGAG
TATGAGTATTCAACATTTCCGTGTCGCCCTTATTCCCTTTTTTGCGGCATTTTGCCTTCCTGTTTTTGCT
CACCCAGAAACGCTGGTGAAAGTAAAAGATGCTGAAGATCAGTTGGGTGCACGAGTGGGTTACATCGAAC
TGGATCTCAACAGCGGTAAGATCCTTGAGAGTTTTCGCCCCGAAGAACGTTTTCCAATGATGAGCACTTT
TAAAGTTCTGCTATGTGGCGCGGTATTATCCCGTATTGACGCCGGGCAAGAGCAACTCGGTCGCCGCATA
CACTATTCTCAGAATGACTTGGTTGAGTACTCACCAGTCACAGAAAAGCATCTTACGGATGGCATGACAG
TAAGAGAATTATGCAGTGCTGCCATAACCATGAGTGATAACACTGCGGCCAACTTACTTCTGACAACGAT
CGGAGGACCGAAGGAGCTAACCGCTTTTTTGCACAACATGGGGGATCATGTAACTCGCCTTGATCGTTGG
GAACCGGAGCTGAATGAAGCCATACCAAACGACGAGCGTGACACCACGATGCCTGTAGCAATGGCAACAA
CGTTGCGCAAACTATTAACTGGCGAACTACTTACTCTAGCTTCCCGGCAACAATTAATAGACTGGATGGA
GGCGGATAAAGTTGCAGGACCACTTCTGCGCTCGGCCCTTCCGGCTGGCTGGTTTATTGCTGATAAATCT
GGAGCCGGTGAGCGTGGGTCTCGCGGTATCATTGCAGCACTGGGGCCAGATGGTAAGCCCTCCCGTATCG
TAGTTATCTACACGACGGGGAGTCAGGCAACTATGGATGAACGAAATAGACAGATCGCTGAGATAGGTGC
CTCACTGATTAAGCATTGGTAACTGTCAGACCAAGTTTACTCATATATACTTTAGATTGATTTAAAACTT
CATTTTTAATTTAAAAGGATCTAGGTGAAGATCCTTTTTGATAATCTCATGACCAAAATCCCTTAACGTG
AGTTTTCGTTCCACTGAGCGTCAGACCCCGTAGAAAAGATCAAAGGATCTTCTTGAGATCCTTTTTTTCT
GCGCGTAATCTGCTGCTTGCAAACAAAAAAACCACCGCTACCAGCGGTGGTTTGTTTGCCGGATCAAGAG
CTACCAACTCTTTTTCCGAAGGTAACTGGCTTCAGCAGAGCGCAGATACCAAATACTGTTCTTCTAGTGT
AGCCGTAGTTAGGCCACCACTTCAAGAACTCTGTAGCACCGCCTACATACCTCGCTCTGCTAATCCTGTT
ACCAGTGGCTGCTGCCAGTGGCGATAAGTCGTGTCTTACCGGGTTGGACTCAAGACGATAGTTACCGGAT
AAGGCGCAGCGGTCGGGCTGAACGGGGGGTTCGTGCACACAGCCCAGCTTGGAGCGAACGACCTACACCG
AACTGAGATACCTACAGCGTGAGCTATGAGAAAGCGCCACGCTTCCCGAAGGGAGAAAGGCGGACAGGTA
TCCGGTAAGCGGCAGGGTCGGAACAGGAGAGCGCACGAGGGAGCTTCCAGGGGGAAACGCCTGGTATCTT
TATAGTCCTGTCGGGTTTCGCCACCTCTGACTTGAGCGTCGATTTTTGTGATGCTCGTCAGGGGGGCGGA
GCCTATGGAAAAACGCCAGCAACGCGGCCTTTTTACGGTTCCTGGCCTTTTGCTGGCCTTTTGCTCACAT
GGCTCGAC
Features (pLannotate 1.2.2; 12 found; start..end, strand, type, name):
     62..419     +  promoter       SV40 promoter: SV40 enhancer and early promoter
    489..621     +  intron         chimeric intron: chimera between introns from human β-globin and immunoglobulin heavy chain genes
    666..684     +  promoter       T7 promoter: promoter for bacteriophage T7 RNA polymerase
    694..1629    +  CDS            hRluc: Renilla luciferase human codon-optimized
   2073..2121    +  polyA_signal   poly(A) signal: synthetic polyadenylation signal
   2130..2881    +  promoter       HSV TK promoter: herpes simplex virus thymidine kinase promoter
   2917..4569    +  CDS            luciferase: firefly luciferase; luc+; enhanced luc+ version of the luciferase gene AAS38485.1 42718124.0
   4613..4734    -  polyA_signal   SV40 poly(A) signal: SV40 polyadenylation signal
   4757..4825    -  CDS            large T antigen (fragment): large T antigen from SV40 (simian virus 40)
   4867..4971    +  promoter       AmpR promoter: bla
   4972..5832    +  CDS            AmpR: β-lactamase; bla; confers resistance to ampicillin, carbenicillin, and related antibiotics
   6003..6591    +  rep_origin     ori: high-copy-number ColE1/pMB1/pBR322/pUC origin of replication
