[The description below was written by a language model from this plasmid's Addgene catalogue record and pLannotate feature annotations shown in this document.]
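Description:
psiCHECK2-mMOV10-3'UTR-MRE16-mut1 is a dual-luciferase reporter plasmid built on the Promega psiCHECK-2 backbone, designed for transfection into mammalian cells to measure microRNA-mediated regulation acting through the 3'UTR of the mouse Mov10 RNA helicase transcript. It is propagated in E. coli as a high-copy plasmid through a ColE1/pUC-type origin and is selected with ampicillin via the bla (AmpR) gene and its own promoter.

The test cassette is driven by the SV40 enhancer/early promoter, followed by a chimeric β-globin/immunoglobulin intron that improves expression, a T7 promoter that allows in vitro transcription, and a human codon-optimized Renilla luciferase (hRluc) coding sequence. The 383 bp mouse Mov10 3'UTR fragment is not annotated in the feature table, but the unannotated gap between the end of hRluc and the synthetic poly(A) signal is consistent with its placement there, so that it becomes the 3'UTR of the Renilla mRNA. In this version, the first miR-16-5p response element (MRE1) carries a CTG>AGT substitution, presumably intended to disrupt miRNA pairing at that site. A second, independent cassette on the same plasmid expresses firefly luciferase (luc+) from the HSV thymidine kinase promoter with an SV40 poly(A) signal, which serves as an internal normalization control.

The Renilla-to-firefly signal ratio reports the repression conferred by the cloned UTR. This mutant is typically compared with a wild-type UTR reporter to test whether that miR-16-5p site contributes to Mov10 regulation. The listed backbone size of 3,560 bp seems low given the 6,658 nt full sequence and the 383 bp insert.
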