Addgene plasmid #178906: psiCHECK2-mMOV10-3'UTR-MRE16-mut1
Purpose: dual luminescence reporter to assess miRNA responsiveness in the 3'UTR of mouse Mov10 RNA helicase
Depositing lab: Constance Ciaudo. Depositing organization: ETH Zurich (Swiss Federal Institute of Technology). Publication: Sequestration of LINE-1 in cytosolic aggregates by MOV10 restricts retrotransposition. Arora R, Bodak M, Penouty L, Hackman C, Ciaudo C. EMBO Rep. 2022 Jul 20:e54458. doi: 10.15252/embr.202154458. PubMed 35856394.
Backbone
  Vector backbone: psiCHECK-2
  Backbone manufacturer: Promega
  Backbone size w/o insert (bp): 3560
  Vector type: Luciferase
Growth in bacteria
  Bacterial resistance: Ampicillin, 100 μg/mL
  Growth temperature: 37°C
  Growth strain: DH5alpha
  Growth instructions: The plasmid was prepped in HST08 strain for the original study.
  Copy number: High Copy
Gene/Insert
  Gene/Insert name: 3'UTR mMov10
  Species: M. musculus (mouse)
  Insert size (bp): 383
  Mutation: CTG>AGT miR16-5p MRE1 mutated
  Entrez Gene: Mov10 (a.k.a. C77703, Mov-10)
  Promoter: SV40 promoter
  Cloning method: Ligation Independent Cloning
  Sequencing primers: 5′ GGTTCTTTTCCAACGCTAT; 3′ CGAGGTCCGAAGACTCATT
Terms and licenses: Academic/Nonprofit Terms; Industry Terms: Not Available to Industry
Depositor comments: Please visit https://doi.org/10.1101/2021.11.09.467897 for bioRxiv preprint.
How to cite: psiCHECK2-mMOV10-3'UTR-MRE16-mut1 was a gift from Constance Ciaudo (Addgene plasmid # 178906 ; http://n2t.net/addgene:178906 ; RRID:Addgene_178906)
