>Addgene plasmid #178906 | psiCHECK2-mMOV10-3'UTR-MRE16-mut1 | depositor partial sequence | sequence record 347251 | mMOV10 3'UTR:miR16-5p MRE1 mutated
GGCCGCGGGAATTCGATTTAGGCGATCGCTCGAGGCCACAGCCGCCCGCCTTCTCACACCAGCCAAGCCT
TATTGCTGCCTATCCCTGACCCAGAACCCAGCTCTCCTGTCCCTGCAAGAGATGGGAAGGCCGGGAAGTT
TACAGCCCAGACCATTCCGCCCCTTCCTCTGCTAGGGAAGACAACCCAAGAGTCTAAAACTCGGAGGAAG
GGGGAGGAAGAAAGCTTTTTTTTTTTTTTTTAAACCCTCTCCTTTGCAGTGCTGGGGATCGAACCCAGAG
CCTCAAATATGCTAGGCAAGCACTCTGCCCCTGAGCTGCTTTAAGAAAAACAAAATGCTGTTCTATGCAA
AAGGCCGCTGGCCGCAAAATCACTAGTGAATTCGCGGCC
